>Addgene plasmid #133273 | pIRES:mTREK-1(K271Q) | addgene full sequence | sequence record 292434 | Addgene NGS Result
TAGTTATTAATAGTAATCAATTACGGGGTCATTAGTTCATAGCCCATATATGGAGTTCCGCGTTACATAA
CTTACGGTAAATGGCCCGCCTGGCTGACCGCCCAACGACCCCCGCCCATTGACGTCAATAATGACGTATG
TTCCCATAGTAACGCCAATAGGGACTTTCCATTGACGTCAATGGGTGGAGTATTTACGGTAAACTGCCCA
CTTGGCAGTACATCAAGTGTATCATATGCCAAGTACGCCCCCTATTGACGTCAATGACGGTAAATGGCCC
GCCTGGCATTATGCCCAGTACATGACCTTATGGGACTTTCCTACTTGGCAGTACATCTACGTATTAGTCA
TCGCTATTACCATGGTGATGCGGTTTTGGCAGTACATCAATGGGCGTGGATAGCGGTTTGACTCACGGGG
ATTTCCAAGTCTCCACCCCATTGACGTCAATGGGAGTTTGTTTTGGCACCAAAATCAACGGGACTTTCCA
AAATGTCGTAACAACTCCGCCCCATTGACGCAAATGGGCGGTAGGCGTGTACGGTGGGAGGTCTATATAA
GCAGAGCTGGTTTAGTGAACCGTCAGATCCGCTAGCATGTACCCATACGACGTGCCAGACTACGCTGCGG
CCCCTGACTTGCTGGATCCCAAGTCTGCTGCTCAGAACTCCAAACCGAGGCTCTCATTCTCCTCAAAACC
CACCGTGCTTGCTTCCCGGGTGGAGAGTGACTCGGCCATTAATGTTATGAAATGGAAGACGGTCTCCACG
ATTTTCCTGGTGGTCGTCCTCTACCTGATCATCGGAGCCACGGTGTTCAAGGCATTGGAGCAGCCTCAGG
AGATTTCCCAGAGGACCACCATTGTGATCCAGAAGCAGACCTTCATAGCCCAGCATGCCTGCGTCAACTC
CACCGAGCTGGACGAACTCATCCAGCAAATAGTGGCAGCAATAAACGCAGGAATTATCCCCTTAGGAAAC
AGCTCCAATCAAGTTAGTCACTGGGACCTCGGAAGCTCTTTCTTCTTTGCTGGTACTGTTATCACAACCA
TAGGATTTGGAAACATCTCCCCACGAACTGAAGGTGGAAAAATATTCTGCATCATCTATGCCTTGCTGGG
AATTCCCCTCTTTGGCTTTCTACTGGCTGGGGTTGGTGATCAGCTAGGAACTATATTTGGAAAAGGAATT
GCCAAAGTGGAAGACACATTTATTAAGTGGAATGTTAGTCAGACGAAGATTCGTATCATCTCCACCATCA
TCTTCATCCTGTTTGGCTGTGTCCTCTTTGTGGCTCTCCCTGCGGTCATATTCAAGCACATAGAAGGCTG
GAGCGCCCTGGACGCTATCTATTTTGTGGTTATCACTCTGACGACCATTGGATTTGGAGACTACGTGGCA
GGTGGATCAGACATTGAATATCTGGACTTCTACCAGCCTGTGGTGTGGTTCTGGATCCTCGTTGGGCTGG
CCTACTTTGCAGCTGTTCTGAGCATGATTGGGGACTGGCTACGGGTGATCTCTAAGAAGACGAAGGAAGA
GGTGGGAGAGTTCAGAGCGCATGCCGCTGAGTGGACAGCCAATGTCACGGCCGAGTTCAAGGAAACGAGG
AGGCGGCTGAGCGTGGAGATCTACGACAAGTTCCAGCGTGCCACATCCGTGAAGCGGAAGCTCTCCGCAG
AGCTGGCGGGCAACCACAACCAGGAACTGACTCCGTGTCGTCGCACCCTGTCTGTGAACCACCTGACCAG
CGAGAGGGAAGTCCTGCCTCCCTTGCTGAAGGCTGAGAGCATCTATCTGAACGGTCTGACACCACACTGT
GCTGGTGAGGACATAGCTGTCATTGAGAACATGAAGTGACTCGAGCTCAAGCTTCGAATTCTGCAGTCGA
CGGTACCGCGGGCCCGGGATCCGCCCCTCTCCCTCCCCCCCCCCTAACGTTACTGGCCGAAGCCGCTTGG
AATAAGGCCGGTGTGCGTTTGTCTATATGTTATTTTCCACCATATTGCCGTCTTTTGGCAATGTGAGGGC
CCGGAAACCTGGCCCTGTCTTCTTGACGAGCATTCCTAGGGGTCTTTCCCCTCTCGCCAAAGGAATGCAA
GGTCTGTTGAATGTCGTGAAGGAAGCAGTTCCTCTGGAAGCTTCTTGAAGACAAACAACGTCTGTAGCGA
CCCTTTGCAGGCAGCGGAACCCCCCACCTGGCGACAGGTGCCTCTGCGGCCAAAAGCCACGTGTATAAGA
TACACCTGCAAAGGCGGCACAACCCCAGTGCCACGTTGTGAGTTGGATAGTTGTGGAAAGAGTCAAATGG
CTCTCCTCAAGCGTATTCAACAAGGGGCTGAAGGATGCCCAGAAGGTACCCCATTGTATGGGATCTGATC
TGGGGCCTCGGTACACATGCTTTACATGTGTTTAGTCGAGGTTAAAAAAACGTCTAGGCCCCCCGAACCA
CGGGGACGTGGTTTTCCTTTGAAAAACACGATGATAATATGGCCACAACCATGGTGAGCAAGGGCGAGGA
GCTGTTCACCGGGGTGGTGCCCATCCTGGTCGAGCTGGACGGCGACGTAAACGGCCACAAGTTCAGCGTG
TCCGGCGAGGGCGAGGGCGATGCCACCTACGGCAAGCTGACCCTGAAGTTCATCTGCACCACCGGCAAGC
TGCCCGTGCCCTGGCCCACCCTCGTGACCACCCTGACCTACGGCGTGCAGTGCTTCAGCCGCTACCCCGA
CCACATGAAGCAGCACGACTTCTTCAAGTCCGCCATGCCCGAAGGCTACGTCCAGGAGCGCACCATCTTC
TTCAAGGACGACGGCAACTACAAGACCCGCGCCGAGGTGAAGTTCGAGGGCGACACCCTGGTGAACCGCA
TCGAGCTGAAGGGCATCGACTTCAAGGAGGACGGCAACATCCTGGGGCACAAGCTGGAGTACAACTACAA
CAGCCACAACGTCTATATCATGGCCGACAAGCAGAAGAACGGCATCAAGGTGAACTTCAAGATCCGCCAC
AACATCGAGGACGGCAGCGTGCAGCTCGCCGACCACTACCAGCAGAACACCCCCATCGGCGACGGCCCCG
TGCTGCTGCCCGACAACCACTACCTGAGCACCCAGTCCGCCCTGAGCAAAGACCCCAACGAGAAGCGCGA
TCACATGGTCCTGCTGGAGTTCGTGACCGCCGCCGGGATCACTCTCGGCATGGACGAGCTGTACAAGTAA
AGCGGCCGCGACTCTAGATCATAATCAGCCATACCACATTTGTAGAGGTTTTACTTGCTTTAAAAAACCT
CCCACACCTCCCCCTGAACCTGAAACATAAAATGAATGCAATTGTTGTTGTTAACTTGTTTATTGCAGCT
TATAATGGTTACAAATAAAGCAATAGCATCACAAATTTCACAAATAAAGCATTTTTTTCACTGCATTCTA
GTTGTGGTTTGTCCAAACTCATCAATGTATCTTAAGGCGTAAATTGTAAGCGTTAATATTTTGTTAAAAT
TCGCGTTAAATTTTTGTTAAATCAGCTCATTTTTTAACCAATAGGCCGAAATCGGCAAAATCCCTTATAA
ATCAAAAGAATAGACCGAGATAGGGT
[37 nt withheld, positions 3597-3633]
AAAGAACGTGGACTCCAACGTCAAAGG
[49 nt withheld, positions 3661-3709]
T
[91 nt withheld, positions 3711-3801]
G
[124 nt withheld, positions 3803-3926]
CAGGTGGCACTTTTCGGGGAAATGTGCGCGGAACCCCTATTTGTTTATTTTTCTAAATACATTCAAATAT
GTATCCGCTCATGAGACAATAACCCTGATAAATGCTTCAATAATATTGAAAAAGGAAGAGTCCTGAGGCG
GAAAGAACCAGCTGTGGAATGTGTGTCAGTTAGGGTGTGGAAAGTCCCCAGGCTCCCCAGCAGGCAGAAG
TATGCAAAGCATGCATCTCAATTAGTCAGCAACCAGGTGTGGAAAGTCCCCAGGCTCCCCAGCAGGCAGA
AGTATGCAAAGCATGCATCTCAATTAGTCAGCAACCATAGTCCCGCCCCTAACTCCGCCCATCCCGCCCC
TAACTCCGCCCAGTTCCGCCCATTCTCCGCCCCATGGCTGACTAATTTTTTTTATTTATGCAGAGGCCGA
GGCCGCCTCGGCCTCTGAGCTATTCCAGAAGTAGTGAGGAGGCTTTTTTGGAGGCCTAGGCTTTTGCAAA
GATCGATCAAGAGACAGGATGAGGATCGTTTCGCATGATTGAACAAGATGGATTGCACGCAGGTTCTCCG
GCCGCTTGGGTGGAGAGGCTATTCGGCTATGACTGGGCACAACAGACAATCGGCTGCTCTGATGCCGCCG
TGTTCCGGCTGTCAGCGCAGGGGCGCCCGGTTCTTTTTGTCAAGACCGACCTGTCCGGTGCCCTGAATGA
ACTGCAAGACGAGGCAGCGCGGCTATCGTGGCTGGCCACGACGGGCGTTCCTTGCGCAGCTGTGCTCGAC
GTTGTCACTGAAGCGGGAAGGGACTGGCTGCTATTGGGCGAAGTGCCGGGGCAGGATCTCCTGTCATCTC
ACCTTGCTCCTGCCGAGAAAGTATCCATCATGGCTGATGCAATGCGGCGGCTGCATACGCTTGATCCGGC
TACCTGCCCATTCGACCACCAAGCGAAACATCGCATCGAGCGAGCACGTACTCGGATGGAAGCCGGTCTT
GTCGATCAGGATGATCTGGACGAAGAGCATCAGGGGCTCGCGCCAGCCGAACTGTTCGCCAGGCTCAAGG
CGAGCATGCCCGACGGCGAGGATCTCGTCGTGACCCATGGCGATGCCTGCTTGCCGAATATCATGGTGGA
AAATGGCCGCTTTTCTGGATTCATCGACTGTGGCCGGCTGGGTGTGGCGGACCGCTATCAGGACATAGCG
TTGGCTACCCGTGATATTGCTGAAGAGCTTGGCGGCGAATGGGCTGACCGCTTCCTCGTGCTTTACGGTA
TCGCCGCTCCCGATTCGCAGCGCATCGCCTTCTATCGCCTTCTTGACGAGTTCTTCTGAGCGGGACTCTG
GGGTTCGAAATGACCGACCAAGCGACGCCCAACCTGCCATCACGAGATTTCGATTCCACCGCCGCCTTCT
ATGAAAGGTTGGGCTTCGGAATCGTTTTCCGGGACGCCGGCTGGATGATCCTCCAGCGCGGGGATCTCAT
GCTGGAGTTCTTCGCCCACCCTAGGGGGAGGCTAACTGAAACACGGAAGGAGACAATACCGGAAGGAACC
CGCGCTATGACGGCAATAAAAAGACAGAATAAAACGCACGGTGTTGGGTCGTTTGTTCATAAACGCGGGG
TTCGGTCCCAGGGCTGGCACTCTGTCGATACCCCACCGAGACCCCATTGGGGCCAATACGCCCGCGTTTC
TTCCTTTTCCCCACCCCACCCCCCAAGTTCGGGTGAAGGCCCAGGGCTCGCAGCCAACGTCGGGGCGGCA
GGCCCTGCCATAGCCTCAGGTTACTCATATATACTTTAGATTGATTTAAAACTTCATTTTTAATTTAAAA
GGATCTAGGTGAAGATCCTTTTTGATAATCTCATGACCAAAATCCCTTAACGTGAGTTTTCGTTCCACTG
AGCGTCAGACCCCGTAGAAAAGATCAAAGGATCTTCTTGAGATCCTTTTTTTCTGCGCGTAATCTGCTGC
TTGCAAACAAAAAAACCACCGCTACCAGCGGTGGTTTGTTTGCCGGATCAAGAGCTACCAACTCTTTTTC
CGAAGGTAACTGGCTTCAGCAGAGCGCAGATACCAAATACTGTTCTTCTAGTGTAGCCGTAGTTAGGCCA
CCACTTCAAGAACTCTGTAGCACCGCCTACATACCTCGCTCTGCTAATCCTGTTACCAGTGGCTGCTGCC
AGTGGCGATAAGTCGTGTCTTACCGGGTTGGACTCAAGACGATAGTTACCGGATAAGGCGCAGCGGTCGG
GCTGAACGGGGGGTTCGTGCACACAGCCCAGCTTGGAGCGAACGACCTACACCGAACTGAGATACCTACA
GCGTGAGCTATGAGAAAGCGCCACGCTTCCCGAAGGGAGAAAGGCGGACAGGTATCCGGTAAGCGGCAGG
GTCGGAACAGGAGAGCGCACGAGGGAGCTTCCAGGGGGAAACGCCTGGTATCTTTATAGTCCTGTCGGGT
TTCGCCACCTCTGACTTGAGCGTCGATTTTTGTGATGCTCGTCAGGGGGGCGGAGCCTATGGAAAAACGC
CAGCAACGCGGCCTTTTTACGGTTCCTGGCCTTTTGCTGGCCTTTTGCTCACATGTTCTTTCCTGCGTTA
TCCCCTGATTCTGTGGATAACCGTATTACCGCCATGCAT
Features (pLannotate 1.2.2; 16 found; start..end, strand, type, name):
     61..364     +  enhancer       CMV enhancer: human cytomegalovirus immediate early enhancer
    365..568     +  promoter       CMV promoter: human cytomegalovirus (CMV) immediate early promoter
    615..1856    +  CDS            Kcnk2: KCNK2_MOUSE - Experimental evidence at protein level: Swiss-Prot protein existence level 1. Ion channel that contributes to passive transmembrane potassium transport. Reversibly converts between a voltage-insensitive potassium leak channel and a voltage-dependent outward rectifying potassium channel in a phosphorylation-dependent manner. In astrocytes, forms mostly heterodimeric potassium channels with KCNK1, with only a minor proportion of functional channels containing homodimeric KCNK2 (PubMed:24496152). In astrocytes, the heterodimer formed by KCNK1 and KCNK2 is required for rapid glutamat
   1860..1912    +  misc_feature   MCS: multiple cloning site
   1914..2500    +  misc_feature   IRES2: internal ribosome entry site (IRES) of the encephalomyocarditis virus (EMCV)
   2501..3220    +  CDS            EGFP: the original enhanced GFP (Yang et al., 1996) mammalian codon-optimized
   3237..3320    +  CDS            large T antigen (fragment): large T antigen from SV40 (simian virus 40)
   3343..3464    +  polyA_signal   SV40 poly(A) signal: SV40 polyadenylation signal
   3498..3926    -  rep_origin     f1 ori (sequence partly withheld): f1 bacteriophage origin of replication; arrow indicates direction of (+) strand synthesis
   3953..4057    +  promoter       AmpR promoter: bla
   4059..4416    +  promoter       SV40 promoter: SV40 enhancer and early promoter
   4451..5245    +  CDS            NeoR/KanR: aminoglycoside phosphotransferase from Tn5; aph(3')-II (or nptII); confers resistance to neomycin, kanamycin, and G418 (Geneticin®)
   5266..5418    +  CDS            ble (fragment): BLE_KLEPN - Experimental evidence at protein level: Swiss-Prot protein existence level 1. Binding protein with a strong affinity to the bleomycin family of antibiotics. Binds to CL990; an antimitotic-antibiotic compound. From Klebsiella pneumoniae.
   5477..5524    +  polyA_signal   HSV TK poly(A) signal: herpes simplex virus thymidine kinase polyadenylation signal (Cole and Stacy, 1985)
   5615..5631    -  polyA_signal   bGH poly(A) signal (fragment): bovine growth hormone polyadenylation signal
   5853..6441    +  rep_origin     ori: high-copy-number ColE1/pMB1/pBR322/pUC origin of replication
