[The description below was written by a language model from this plasmid's Addgene catalogue record and pLannotate feature annotations shown in this document.]
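Description:
pIRES:mTREK-1(K271Q) is a mammalian expression plasmid built on the pIRES2-EGFP backbone, about 6.6 kb in the sequenced record. It carries the full-length mouse two-pore-domain potassium channel TREK-1 (K2P2.1, gene Kcnk2) with a K271Q point mutation. According to the catalogue entry, the channel is fused to an N-terminal HA epitope tag, although the feature table does not annotate the tag separately. The entry also lists yeast expression as a vector type, but no yeast origin, promoter or marker appears among the annotated features.

Transcription is driven by the human cytomegalovirus immediate-early enhancer and promoter. The channel coding sequence is followed by residual multiple cloning site sequence, the encephalomyocarditis virus IRES, EGFP and an SV40 polyadenylation signal. This arrangement produces a single bicistronic mRNA from which the channel and EGFP are translated as separate proteins. Green fluorescence therefore marks transfected cells without attaching a fluorescent protein to the channel, which is convenient for picking cells for functional analysis such as electrophysiological recording.

The plasmid replicates in E. coli from a high-copy pUC-type origin and also carries an f1 origin. A Tn5 aminoglycoside phosphotransferase gene (NeoR/KanR) lies downstream of tandem bacterial (bla) and SV40 early promoters and ends in an HSV TK polyadenylation signal. It provides kanamycin selection in bacteria and G418 selection in mammalian cells. The short large T antigen, ble and bGH poly(A) fragments in the annotation appear to be backbone remnants rather than functional elements. The associated publication concerns TREK-1 activator complexes and a cryptic binding site near the selectivity filter, which suggests the mutant was used to probe channel function, though the record does not state the specific role of K271Q.
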