Addgene plasmid #133273: pIRES:mTREK-1(K271Q)
Purpose: Mammalian expression vector. It will generate the mouse TREK-1 channel full lenght K271Q mutant fused to a N-terminal HA tag
Depositing lab: Dan Minor. Depositing organization: University of California, San Francisco (UCSF). Publication: K2P2.1 (TREK-1)-activator complexes reveal a cryptic selectivity filter binding site. Lolicato M, Arrigoni C, Mori T, Sekioka Y, Bryant C, Clark KA, Minor DL Jr. Nature. 2017 Jul 20;547(7663):364-368. doi: 10.1038/nature22988. Epub 2017 Jul 10. PubMed 28693035.
Backbone
  Vector backbone: pIRES2-EGFP
  Vector type: Mammalian Expression, Yeast Expression
Growth in bacteria
  Bacterial resistance: Kanamycin, 50 μg/mL
  Growth temperature: 37°C
  Growth strain: DH5alpha
  Copy number: Unknown
Gene/Insert
  Gene/Insert name: Potassium channel subfamily K member 2 (KCNK2, TREK-1)
  Species: M. musculus (mouse)
  Mutation: K271Q
  Entrez Gene: Kcnk2 (a.k.a. A430027H14Rik, TREK-1)
  Tag / fusion protein: HA (N terminal on insert)
  Cloning method: Unknown
  Sequencing primers: 5′ CMV F; 3′ CMV R
Terms and licenses: Academic/Nonprofit Terms; Industry Terms: Not Available to Industry
How to cite: pIRES:mTREK-1(K271Q) was a gift from Dan Minor (Addgene plasmid # 133273 ; http://n2t.net/addgene:133273 ; RRID:Addgene_133273)
